>Addgene plasmid #176957 | RRP1_pcDNA6.2/EmGFP-Bsd | addgene full sequence | sequence record 349423 | Addgene NGS Result
GTGATGCGGTTTTGGCAGTACATCAATGGGCGTGGATAGCGGTTTGACTCACGGGGATTTCCAAGTCTCC
ACCCCATTGACGTCAATGGGAGTTTGTTTTGGCACCAAAATCAACGGGACTTTCCAAAATGTCGTAACAA
CTCCGCCCCATTGACGCAAATGGGCGGTAGGCGTGTACGGTGGGAGGTCTATATAAGCAGAGCTCTCTGG
CTAACTAGAGAACCCACTGCTTACTGGCTTATCGAAATTAATACGACTCACTATAGGGAGACCCAAGCTG
GCTAGTTAAGCTATCAACAAGTTTGTACAAAAAAGCAGGCACCATGGTTTCGCGCGTGCAGCTCCCGCCT
GAGATCCAGCTGGCTCAGCGCCTGGCGGGGAATGAGCAGGTGACCCGGGACCGGGCGGTGAGGAAGCTCC
GGAAATACATCGTCGCCAGGACTCAGCGGGCCGCAGGTGGTTTTACGCACGACGAGCTGCTGAAGGTGTG
GAAAGGACTGTTTTATTGCATGTGGATGCAGGACAAGCCACTCCTCCAGGAAGAATTAGGAAGGACTATT
TCCCAGCTCGTTCATGCTTTTCAGACCACGGAGGCGCAGCACCTGTTCCTTCAGGCCTTCTGGCAGACCA
TGAATCGCGAGTGGACGGGCATTGACAGGCTGCGCCTGGATAAATTCTACATGCTCATGCGGATGGTCCT
GAACGAGTCCTTGAAGGTTCTGAAGATGCAAGGCTGGGAAGAAAGACAGATCGAGGAGCTGCTAGAGCTG
CTGATGACTGAGATCCTGCACCCCAGCAGCCAGGCCCCCAACGGTGTGAAGAGCCACTTCATCGAGATCT
TCCTGGAGGAGCTGACCAAAGTGGGCGCCGAGGAGCTTACGGCAGACCAGAACCTGAAGTTCATCGACCC
CTTCTGCAGAATCGCTGCCCGGACCAAGGATTCCTTGGTTTTGAACAACATCACTCGAGGCATCTTTGAG
ACGATTGTGGAGCAGGCCCCGCTTGCCATTGAAGACCTCCTGAATGAACTGGACACACAGGATGAGGAGG
TGGCGTCGGACAGTGATGAGTCCTCTGAGGGTGGTGAGCGTGGAGACGCGCTGTCCCAGAAGAGGTCTGA
GAAGCCGCCCGCAGGCTCCATCTGCAGGGCTGAACCTGAGGCTGGTGAGGAGCAGGCAGGTGACGACAGG
GACAGTGGCGGCCCCGTTCTCCAGTTTGACTACGAGGCAGTTGCTAACAGACTGTTTGAAATGGCCAGCC
GCCAGAGCACCCCTTCTCAGAACAGAAAGCGTCTCTACAAAGTGATCCGGAAGCTGCAGGACCTGGCAGG
AGGCATTTTCCCTGAAGATGAGATCCCAGAGAAGGCCTGCAGGCGCCTGCTTGAAGGGAGGCGGCAGAAG
AAGACGAAGAAGCAGAAGCGTCTGCTCAGGTTGCAGCAGGAGAGAGGGAAAGGTGAGAAGGAGCCCCCGA
GCCCGGGCATGGAGAGGAAGAGGAGCAGGAGGAGGGGTGTAGGGGCCGACCCCGAGGCGCGGGCAGAGGC
TGGTGAGCAGCCAGGCACAGCTGAGCGGGCCCTGCTCCGAGATCAGCCCAGGGGCCGTGGCCAGAGAGGG
GCTCGCCAGAGAAGGAGGACACCTCGGCCCCTGACCAGTGCCCGAGCAAAGGCGGCCAATGTCCAGGAGC
CGGAGAAGAAGAAGAAACGCAGGGAGTAGAACCCAGCTTTCTTGTACAAAGTGGTTGATCTAGAGGGCCC
GCGGTTCGAAGGTAAGCCTATCCCTAACCCTCTCCTCGGTCTCGATTCTACGCGTACCGGTTAGTAATGA
GTTTAAACGGGGGAGGCTAACTGAAACACGGAAGGAGACAATACCGGAAGGAACCCGCGCTATGACGGCA
ATAAAAAGACAGAATAAAACGCACGGGTGTTGGGTCGTTTGTTCATAAACGCGGGGTTCGGTCCCAGGGC
TGGCACTCTGTCGATACCCCACCGAGACCCCATTGGGGCCAATACGCCCGCGTTTCTTCCTTTTCCCCAC
CCCACCCCCCAAGTTCGGGTGAAGGCCCAGGGCTCGCAGCCAACGTCGGGGCGGCAGGCCCTGCCATAGC
AGATCTGCGCAGCTGGGGCTCTAGGGGGTATCCCC
[124 nt withheld, positions 2136-2259]
C
[91 nt withheld, positions 2261-2351]
A
[49 nt withheld, positions 2353-2401]
CCTTTGACGTTGGAGTCCACGTTCTTT
[37 nt withheld, positions 2429-2465]
ACCCTATCTCGGTCTATTCTTTTGATTTATAAGGGATTTTGCCGATTTCGGCCTATTGGTTAAAAAATGA
GCTGATTTAACAAAAATTTAACGCGAATTATCCTCGAGCTACCGGGTAGGGGAGGCGCTTTTCCCAAGGC
AGTCTGGAGCATGCGCTTTAGCAGCCCCGCTGGGCACTTGGCGCTACACAAGTGGCCTCTGGCCTCGCAC
ACATTCCACATCCACCGGTAGGCGCCAACCGGCTCCGTTCTTTGGTGGCCCCTTCGCGCCACCTTCTACT
CCTCCCCTAGTCAGGAAGTTCCCCCCCGCCCCGCAGCTCGCGTCGTGCAGGACGTGACAAATGGAAGTAG
CACGTCTCACTAGTCTCGTGCAGATGGACAGCACCGCTGAGCAATGGAAGCGGGTAGGCCTTTGGGGCAG
CGGCCAATAGCAGCTTTGCTCCTTCGCTTTCTGGGCTCAGAGGCTGGGAAGGGGTGGGTCCGGGGGCGGG
CTCAGGGGCGGGCTCAGGGGCGGGGCGGGCGCCCGAAGGTCCTCCGGAGGCCCGGCATTCTGCACGCTTC
AAAAGCGCACGTCTGCCGCGCTGTTCTCCTCTTCCTCATCTCCGGGCCTTTCGACTCTAGACACGTGTTG
ACAATTAATCATCGGCATAGTATATCGGCATAGTATAATACGACAAGGTGAGGAACTAAACCATGGTGAG
CAAGGGCGAGGAGCTGTTCACCGGGGTGGTGCCCATCCTGGTCGAGCTGGACGGCGACGTAAACGGCCAC
AAGTTCAGCGTGTCCGGCGAGGGCGAGGGCGATGCCACCTACGGCAAGCTGACCCTGAAGTTCATCTGCA
CCACCGGCAAGCTGCCCGTGCCCTGGCCCACCCTCGTGACCACCTTCACCTACGGCGTGCAGTGCTTCGC
CCGCTACCCCGACCACATGAAGCAGCACGACTTCTTCAAGTCCGCCATGCCCGAAGGCTACGTCCAGGAG
CGCACCATCTTCTTCAAGGACGACGGCAACTACAAGACCCGCGCCGAGGTGAAGTTCGAGGGCGACACCC
TGGTGAACCGCATCGAGCTGAAGGGCATCGACTTCAAGGAGGACGGCAACATCCTGGGGCACAAGCTGGA
GTACAACTACAACAGCCACAAGGTCTATATCACCGCCGACAAGCAGAAGAACGGCATCAAGGTGAACTTC
AAGACCCGCCACAACATCGAGGACGGCAGCGTGCAGCTCGCCGACCACTACCAGCAGAACACCCCCATCG
GCGACGGCCCCGTGCTGCTGCCCGACAACCACTACCTGAGCACCCAGTCCGCCCTGAGCAAAGACCCCAA
CGAGAAGCGCGATCACATGGTCCTGCTGGAGTTCGTGACCGCCGCCGGGATCACTCTCGGCATGGACGAG
CTGTACAAGGCCAAGCCTTTGTCTCAAGAAGAATCCACCCTCATTGAAAGAGCAACGGCTACAATCAACA
GCATCCCCATCTCTGAAGACTACAGCGTCGCCAGCGCAGCTCTCTCTAGCGACGGCCGCATCTTCACTGG
TGTCAATGTATATCATTTTACTGGGGGACCTTGTGCAGAACTCGTGGTGCTGGGCACTGCTGCTGCTGCG
GCAGCTGGCAACCTGACTTGTATCGTCGCGATCGGAAATGAGAACAGGGGCATCTTGAGCCCCTGCGGAC
GGTGCCGACAGGTGCTTCTCGATCTGCATCCTGGGATCAAAGCCATAGTGAAGGACAGTGATGGACAGCC
GACGGCAGTTGGGATTCGTGAATTGCTGCCCTCTGGTTATGTGTGGGAGGGCTAAGCACTTCGTGGCCGA
GGAGCAGGACTGACACGTGCTACGAGATTTCGATTCCACCGCCGCCTTCTATGAAAGGTTGGGCTTCGGA
ATCGTTTTCCGGGACGCCGGCTGGATGATCCTCCAGCGCGGGGATCTCATGCTGGAGTTCTTCGCCCACC
CCAACTTGTTTATTGCAGCTTATAATGGTTACAAATAAAGCAATAGCATCACAAATTTCACAAATAAAGC
ATTTTTTTCACTGCATTCTAGTTGTGGTTTGTCCAAACTCATCAATGTATCTTATCATGTCTGTATACCG
TCGACCTCTAGCTAGAGCTTGGCGTAATCATGGTCATAGCTGTTTCCTGTGTGAAATTGTTATCCGCTCA
CAATTCCACACAACATACGAGCCGGAAGCATAAAGTGTAAAGCCTGGGGTGCCTAATGAGTGAGCTAACT
CACATTAATTGCGTTGCGCTCACTGCCCGCTTTCCAGTCGGGAAACCTGTCGTGCCAGCTGCATTAATGA
ATCGGCCAACGCGCGGGGAGAGGCGGTTTGCGTATTGGGCGCTCTTCCGCTTCCTCGCTCACTGACTCGC
TGCGCTCGGTCGTTCGGCTGCGGCGAGCGGTATCAGCTCACTCAAAGGCGGTAATACGGTTATCCACAGA
ATCAGGGGATAACGCAGGAAAGAACATGTGAGCAAAAGGCCAGCAAAAGGCCAGGAACCGTAAAAAGGCC
GCGTTGCTGGCGTTTTTCCATAGGCTCCGCCCCCCTGACGAGCATCACAAAAATCGACGCTCAAGTCAGA
GGTGGCGAAACCCGACAGGACTATAAAGATACCAGGCGTTTCCCCCTGGAAGCTCCCTCGTGCGCTCTCC
TGTTCCGACCCTGCCGCTTACCGGATACCTGTCCGCCTTTCTCCCTTCGGGAAGCGTGGCGCTTTCTCAT
AGCTCACGCTGTAGGTATCTCAGTTCGGTGTAGGTCGTTCGCTCCAAGCTGGGCTGTGTGCACGAACCCC
CCGTTCAGCCCGACCGCTGCGCCTTATCCGGTAACTATCGTCTTGAGTCCAACCCGGTAAGACACGACTT
ATCGCCACTGGCAGCAGCCACTGGTAACAGGATTAGCAGAGCGAGGTATGTAGGCGGTGCTACAGAGTTC
TTGAAGTGGTGGCCTAACTACGGCTACACTAGAAGAACAGTATTTGGTATCTGCGCTCTGCTGAAGCCAG
TTACCTTCGGAAAAAGAGTTGGTAGCTCTTGATCCGGCAAACAAACCACCGCTGGTAGCGGTGGTTTTTT
TGTTTGCAAGCAGCAGATTACGCGCAGAAAAAAAGGATCTCAAGAAGATCCTTTGATCTTTTCTACGGGG
TCTGACGCTCAGTGGAACGAAAACTCACGTTAAGGGATTTTGGTCATGAGATTATCAAAAAGGATCTTCA
CCTAGATCCTTTTAAATTAAAAATGAAGTTTTAAATCAATCTAAAGTATATATGAGTAAACTTGGTCTGA
CAGTTACCAATGCTTAATCAGTGAGGCACCTATCTCAGCGATCTGTCTATTTCGTTCATCCATAGTTGCC
TGACTCCCCGTCGTGTAGATAACTACGATACGGGAGGGCTTACCATCTGGCCCCAGTGCTGCAATGATAC
CGCGAGACCCACGCTCACCGGCTCCAGATTTATCAGCAATAAACCAGCCAGCCGGAAGGGCCGAGCGCAG
AAGTGGTCCTGCAACTTTATCCGCCTCCATCCAGTCTATTAATTGTTGCCGGGAAGCTAGAGTAAGTAGT
TCGCCAGTTAATAGTTTGCGCAACGTTGTTGCCATTGCTACAGGCATCGTGGTGTCACGCTCGTCGTTTG
GTATGGCTTCATTCAGCTTCGGTTCCCAACGATCAAGGCGAGTTACATGATCCCCCATGTTGTGCAAAAA
AGCGGTTAGCTCCTTCGGTCCTCCGATCGTTGTCAGAAGTAAGTTGGCCGCAGTGTTATCACTCATGGTT
ATGGCAGCACTGCATAATTCTCTTACTGTCATGCCATCCGTAAGATGCTTTTCTGTGACTGGTGAGTACT
CAACCAAGTCATTCTGAGAATAGTGTATGCGGCGACCGAGTTGCTCTTGCCCGGCGTCAATACGGGATAA
TACCGCGCCACATAGCAGAACTTTAAAAGTGCTCATCATTGGAAAACGTTCTTCGGGGCGAAAACTCTCA
AGGATCTTACCGCTGTTGAGATCCAGTTCGATGTAACCCACTCGTGCACCCAACTGATCTTCAGCATCTT
TTACTTTCACCAGCGTTTCTGGGTGAGCAAAAACAGGAAGGCAAAATGCCGCAAAAAAGGGAATAAGGGC
GACACGGAAATGTTGAATACTCATACTCTTCCTTTTTCAATATTATTGAAGCATTTATCAGGGTTATTGT
CTCATGAGCGGATACATATTTGAATGTATTTAGAAAAATAAACAAATAGGGGTTCCGCGCACATTTCCCC
GAAAAGTGCCACCTGACGTCGACGGATCGGGAGATCTCCCGATCCCCTATGGTGCACTCTCAGTACAATC
TGCTCTGATGCCGCATAGTTAAGCCAGTATCTGCTCCCTGCTTGTGTGTTGGAGGTCGCTGAGTAGTGCG
CGAGCAAAATTTAAGCTACAACAAGGCAAGGCTTGACCGACAATTGCATGAAGAATCTGCTTAGGGTTAG
GCGTTTTGCGCTGCTTCGCGATGTACGGGCCAGATATACGCGTTGACATTGATTATTGACTAGTTATTAA
TAGTAATCAATTACGGGGTCATTAGTTCATAGCCCATATATGGAGTTCCGCGTTACATAACTTACGGTAA
ATGGCCCGCCTGGCTGACCGCCCAACGACCCCCGCCCATTGACGTCAATAATGACGTATGTTCCCATAGT
AACGCCAATAGGGACTTTCCATTGACGTCAATGGGTGGAGTATTTACGGTAAACTGCCCACTTGGCAGTA
CATCAAGTGTATCATATGCCAAGTACGCCCCCTATTGACGTCAATGACGGTAAATGGCCCGCCTGGCATT
ATGCCCAGTACATGACCTTATGGGACTTTCCTACTTGGCAGTACATCTACGTATTAGTCATCGCTATTAC
CATG
Features (pLannotate 1.2.2; 26 found; start..end, strand, type, name):
      1..204     +  promoter       CMV promoter: human cytomegalovirus (CMV) immediate early promoter
    200..233     +  LTR            5' LTR (truncated) (fragment): truncated 5' long terminal repeat (LTR) from HIV-1
    249..267     +  promoter       T7 promoter: promoter for bacteriophage T7 RNA polymerase
    298..318     +  protein_bind   attB1: mutant version of attB; core recombination site for the Gateway® BP reaction BP Clonase™
    324..1706    +  CDS            RRP1: RRP1_HUMAN - Also known as D21S2056E, NNP1, NOP52, RRP1A. Experimental evidence at protein level: Swiss-Prot protein existence level 1. Plays a critical role in the generation of 28S rRNA. From Homo sapiens (Human).
   1711..1735    -  protein_bind   attB2: mutant version of attB; recombination site for the Gateway® BP reaction BP Clonase™
   1761..1802    +  CDS            V5 tag: epitope tag from simian virus 5
   1886..1934    +  polyA_signal   HSV TK poly(A) signal: herpes simplex virus thymidine kinase polyadenylation signal (Cole and Stacy, 1985)
   2025..2041    -  polyA_signal   bGH poly(A) signal (fragment): bovine growth hormone polyadenylation signal
   2136..2564    +  rep_origin     f1 ori (sequence partly withheld): f1 bacteriophage origin of replication; arrow indicates direction of (+) strand synthesis
   2579..3078    +  promoter       PGK promoter: mouse phosphoglycerate kinase 1 promoter
   3092..3139    +  promoter       EM7 promoter: synthetic bacterial promoter&nbsp
   3158..3874    +  CDS            Emerald: Emerald is a basic (constitutively fluorescent) green fluorescent protein published in 1998, derived from Aequorea victoria. It is reported to be a very rapidly-maturing weak dimer.
   3874..4270    +  CDS            BSD (fragment): blasticidin S deaminase; Aspergillus terreus BSD; confers resistance to blasticidin
   4271..4298    +  CDS            BleoR (fragment): antibiotic-binding protein; Sh ble from Streptoalloteichus hindustanus; confers resistance to bleomycin, phleomycin, and Zeocin™
   4308..4433    +  CDS            ble (fragment): BLE_KLEPN - Experimental evidence at protein level: Swiss-Prot protein existence level 1. Binding protein with a strong affinity to the bleomycin family of antibiotics. Binds to CL990; an antimitotic-antibiotic compound. From Klebsiella pneumoniae.
   4428..4549    +  polyA_signal   SV40 poly(A) signal: SV40 polyadenylation signal
   4622..4638    -  protein_bind   lac operator: The lac repressor binds to the lac operator to inhibit transcription in E. coli. This inhibition can be relieved by adding lactose or isopropyl-β-D-thiogalactopyranoside (IPTG). lac repressor encoded by lacI
   4646..4676    -  promoter       lac promoter: promoter for the E. coli lac operon
   4691..4712    -  protein_bind   CAP binding site: CAP binding activates transcription in the presence of cAMP. E. coli catabolite activator protein
   4725..4817    -  CDS            lacI (fragment): lac repressor; lacI; The lac repressor binds to the lac operator to inhibit transcription in E. coli. This inhibition can be relieved by adding lactose or isopropyl-β-D-thiogalactopyranoside (IPTG).
   5000..5588    -  rep_origin     ori: high-copy-number ColE1/pMB1/pBR322/pUC origin of replication
   5759..6619    -  CDS            AmpR: β-lactamase; bla; confers resistance to ampicillin, carbenicillin, and related antibiotics
   6620..6724    -  promoter       AmpR promoter: bla
   6783..6835    -  misc_feature   bom (fragment): basis of mobility region from pBR322
   6990..7369    +  enhancer       CMV enhancer: human cytomegalovirus immediate early enhancer
