[The description below was written by a language model from this plasmid's Addgene catalogue record and pLannotate feature annotations shown in this document.]
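Description:
RRP1_pcDNA6.2/EmGFP-Bsd is a mammalian expression plasmid made by Gateway recombination of the human RRP1 coding sequence (also called NNP-1, NOP52 or RRP1A; reference transcript NM_003683) into the Invitrogen pcDNA6.2/EmGFP-Bsd/V5-DEST destination backbone. The sequenced plasmid is 7,369 nt. It is maintained in E. coli at high copy through a ColE1/pUC-type origin with ampicillin selection from the bla gene, and it also carries an f1 origin. A few short annotated fragments (HIV-1 LTR, bGH poly(A), BleoR/ble, lacI, bom) appear to be backbone remnants or incidental annotation matches rather than functional parts.

The plasmid holds two independent mammalian expression units. In the first, the CMV enhancer and promoter, which span the numbering origin of the circular map, drive the roughly 1.4 kb RRP1 open reading frame. This ORF is flanked by attB1 and attB2 sites left by the Gateway reaction and is followed by a V5 epitope sequence and the HSV TK polyadenylation signal. The record does not say whether the insert retains a stop codon, so it is unclear whether the V5 tag is actually fused to the protein. A T7 promoter upstream of attB1 serves as a sequencing primer site. In the second unit, a mouse PGK promoter, paired with the bacterial EM7 promoter, expresses Emerald GFP fused to blasticidin S deaminase and terminates at an SV40 poly(A) signal. This lets transfected cells be identified by green fluorescence and selected with blasticidin, separately from the untagged-by-GFP RRP1 product.

RRP1 lies on human chromosome 21 and is involved in 28S rRNA generation. The plasmid was deposited with an overexpression screen of chromosome 21 genes that searched for modulators of Sonic hedgehog signaling relevant to Down syndrome.
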