Addgene plasmid #176957: RRP1_pcDNA6.2/EmGFP-Bsd
Purpose: Mammalian expression vector encoding RRP1 and EmGFP-Bsd
Depositing lab: Roger Reeves. Publication: Overexpression screen of chromosome 21 genes reveals modulators of Sonic hedgehog signaling relevant to Down syndrome. Moyer AJ, Fernandez FX, Li Y, Klinedinst DK, Florea LD, Kazuki Y, Oshimura M, Reeves RH. Dis Model Mech. 2023 Apr 1;16(4):dmm049712. doi: 10.1242/dmm.049712. Epub 2023 Apr 13. PubMed 36995257.
Backbone
  Vector backbone: pcDNA6.2/EmGFP-Bsd/V5-DEST
  Backbone manufacturer: Invitrogen (V36620)
  Backbone size w/o insert (bp): 5983
  Vector type: Mammalian Expression
  Selectable markers: EmGFP fused to Blasticidin (bsd)-resistance marker
Growth in bacteria
  Bacterial resistance: Ampicillin, 100 μg/mL
  Growth temperature: 37°C
  Growth strain: DH5alpha
  Copy number: High Copy
Gene/Insert
  Gene/Insert name: RRP1 (alt names: NNP-1; RRP1A)
  Species: H. sapiens (human)
  Insert size (bp): 1386
  Entrez Gene: RRP1 (a.k.a. D21S2056E, NNP-1, NOP52, RRP1A)
  Promoter: CMV
  Cloning method: Gateway Cloning
  Sequencing primers: 5′ T7; 3′ V5 reverse
Resource information
  A portion of this plasmid was derived from a plasmid made by: Derived from Addgene #53919
Terms and licenses: Academic/Nonprofit Terms; Industry Terms: Not Available to Industry
Depositor comments: RRP1 (NM_003683) expressed under the control of CMV promoter and EmGFP-Bsd under the control of PGK
How to cite: RRP1_pcDNA6.2/EmGFP-Bsd was a gift from Roger Reeves (Addgene plasmid # 176957 ; http://n2t.net/addgene:176957 ; RRID:Addgene_176957)
